Addgene plasmid #195968: 458 p3E-2A-EGFP-CAAXpA
Purpose: Gateway p3E 2A fluorophore
Depositing lab: Kristen Kwan & Christian Mosimann. Depositing organization: University of Utah. Publication: Next-generation plasmids for transgenesis in zebrafish and beyond. Kemmler CL, Moran HR, Murray BF, Scoresby A, Klem JR, Eckert RL, Lepovsky E, Bertho S, Nieuwenhuize S, Burger S, D'Agati G, Betz C, Puller AC, Felker A, Ditrychova K, Botschi S, Affolter M, Rohner N, Lovely CB, Kwan KM, Burger A, Mosimann C. Development. 2023 Mar 28:dev.201531. doi: 10.1242/dev.201531. PubMed 36975217.
Backbone
  Vector backbone: p3E
  Vector type: Other
Growth in bacteria
  Bacterial resistance: Kanamycin, 50 μg/mL
  Growth temperature: 37°C
  Growth strain: DH5alpha
  Copy number: High Copy
Gene/Insert
  Gene/Insert name: 2A-EGFP-CAAX (membrane)
  Species: Other
  Cloning method: Restriction Enzyme; 5′ cloning site Unknown (unknown if destroyed)
Terms and licenses: Academic/Nonprofit Terms; Industry Terms: Not Available to Industry
Depositor comments: Please visit https://www.biorxiv.org/content/10.1101/2022.12.13.520107v1.article-info for bioRxiv preprint.
How to cite: 458 p3E-2A-EGFP-CAAXpA was a gift from Kristen Kwan & Christian Mosimann (Addgene plasmid # 195968 ; http://n2t.net/addgene:195968 ; RRID:Addgene_195968)
