[The description below was written by a language model from this plasmid's Addgene catalogue record and pLannotate feature annotations shown in this document.]
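Description:
458 p3E-2A-EGFP-CAAXpA is a 3′ entry clone (p3E backbone) for multisite Gateway assembly, part of a plasmid toolkit built for transgenesis in zebrafish and other systems. It is a small (about 3.7 kb) bacterial plasmid that is not itself an expression vector. It is propagated in E. coli at high copy from a ColE1/pUC-type origin and selected with kanamycin through an aminoglycoside phosphotransferase (KanR) gene. The backbone also carries rrnB T1 and T2 transcription terminators, a T7 promoter, and short lacI and lacZα remnants, which appear to be leftovers of the parental entry vector.

The payload lies between Gateway recombination sites. The automated annotation labels these as attR2 on one side and an attB3 core overlapping an attL-type fragment on the other, which fits the third-position module of a three-fragment LR reaction. The cassette begins with a P2A peptide from porcine teschovirus-1, followed directly by EGFP and then a short C-terminal fragment of human H-Ras that supplies the CAAX prenylation motif, which targets the fluorescent protein to membranes. An SV40 polyadenylation signal is annotated downstream, although on the opposite strand from the coding sequence. No eukaryotic promoter is present in the feature table. Expression therefore depends on recombining this module behind a 5′ promoter element and a middle-entry coding sequence in a destination vector.

When the upstream open reading frame lacks a stop codon and is in frame, ribosomal skipping at the 2A site yields the protein of interest and membrane-localised EGFP as separate polypeptides from one transcript. This marks transgene-expressing cells and outlines their shape.
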