Features (pLannotate 1.2.2; 15 found; start..end, strand, type, name):
     88..211     -  protein_bind   attR2: mutant version of attR; recombination site for the Gateway® LR reaction LR Clonase™
    223..279     +  CDS            P2A: 2A peptide from porcine teschovirus-1 polyprotein Eukaryotic ribosomes fail to insert a peptide bond between the Gly and Pro residues, yielding separate polypeptides.
    280..996     +  CDS            EGFP: EGFP is a basic (constitutively fluorescent) green fluorescent protein published in 1996, derived from Aequorea victoria. It is reported to be a rapidly-maturing weak dimer with moderate acid sensitivity.
   1012..1074    +  CDS            H-Ras (fragment): human small GTPase proto-oncoprotein
   1090..1107    -  promoter       T7 promoter (fragment): promoter for bacteriophage T7 RNA polymerase
   1112..1246    -  polyA_signal   SV40 poly(A) signal: SV40 polyadenylation signal
   1309..1329    -  protein_bind   attB3: mutant version of attB; core recombination site for the Gateway® BP reaction BP Clonase™
   1320..1405    -  protein_bind   attL1 (fragment): mutant version of attL; recombination site for the Gateway® LR reaction LR Clonase™
   1442..1460    -  promoter       T7 promoter: promoter for bacteriophage T7 RNA polymerase
   1594..2403    +  CDS            KanR: aminoglycoside phosphotransferase; aph(3')-Ia; confers resistance to kanamycin in bacteria or G418 (Geneticin®) in eukaryotes
   2550..3138    +  rep_origin     ori: high-copy-number ColE1/pMB1/pBR322/pUC origin of replication
   3321..3413    +  CDS            lacI (fragment): lac repressor; lacI; The lac repressor binds to the lac operator to inhibit transcription in E. coli. This inhibition can be relieved by adding lactose or isopropyl-β-D-thiogalactopyranoside (IPTG).
   3468..3495    -  terminator     rrnB T2 terminator: transcription terminator T2 from the E. coli rrnB gene
   3627..3670    +  terminator     rrnB T1 terminator: Escherichia coli rrnB; transcription terminator T1 from the E. coli rrnB gene
   3717..17      -  CDS            lacZα (fragment) (across the origin): LacZα fragment of β-galactosidase; lacZ fragment
>Addgene plasmid #195968 | 458 p3E-2A-EGFP-CAAXpA | addgene full sequence | sequence record 385114 | Addgene NGS Result
GTAAAACGACGGCCAGTCTTAAGCTCGGGCCCTGCAGCTCTAGAGCTCGAATTCTACAGGTCACTAATAC
CATCTAAGTAGTTGGTTCATAGTGACTGCATATGTTGTGTTTTACAGTATTATGTAGTCTGTTTTTTATG
CAAAATCTAATTTAATATATTGATATTTATATCATTTTACGTTTCTCGTTCAACTTTCTTGTACAAAGTG
GGGGGATCCGGAGCCACGAACTTCTCTCTGTTAAAGCAAGCAGGAGACGTGGAAGAAAACCCCGGTCCTA
TGGTGAGCAAGGGCGAGGAGCTGTTCACCGGGGTGGTGCCCATCCTGGTCGAGCTGGACGGCGACGTAAA
CGGCCACAAGTTCAGCGTGTCCGGCGAGGGCGAGGGCGATGCCACCTACGGCAAGCTGACCCTGAAGTTC
ATCTGCACCACCGGCAAGCTGCCCGTGCCCTGGCCCACCCTCGTGACCACCCTGACCTACGGCGTGCAGT
GCTTCAGCCGCTACCCCGACCACATGAAGCAGCACGACTTCTTCAAGTCCGCCATGCCCGAAGGCTACGT
CCAGGAGCGCACCATCTTCTTCAAGGACGACGGCAACTACAAGACCCGCGCCGAGGTGAAGTTCGAGGGC
GACACCCTGGTGAACCGCATCGAGCTGAAGGGCATCGACTTCAAGGAGGACGGCAACATCCTGGGGCACA
AGCTGGAGTACAACTACAACAGCCACAACGTCTATATCATGGCCGACAAGCAGAAGAACGGCATCAAGGT
GAACTTCAAGATCCGCCACAACATCGAGGACGGCAGCGTGCAGCTCGCCGACCACTACCAGCAGAACACC
CCCATCGGCGACGGCCCCGTGCTGCTGCCCGACAACCACTACCTGAGCACCCAGTCCGCCCTGAGCAAAG
ACCCCAACGAGAAGCGCGATCACATGGTCCTGCTGGAGTTCGTGACCGCCGCCGGGATCACTCTCGGCAT
GGACGAGCTGTACAAGGGAGGAGGAAGATCTAAGCTGAACCCTCCTGATGAGAGTGGCCCCGGCTGCATG
AGCTGCAAGTGTGTGCTCTCCTGAGGCGCGCCTCTAGAACTATAGTGAGTCGTATTACGTAGATCCAGAC
ATGATAAGATACATTGATGAGTTTGGACAAACCACAACTAGAATGCAGTGAAAAAAATGCTTTATTTGTG
AAATTTGTGATGCTATTGCTTTATTTGTAACCATTATAAGCTGCAATAAACAAGTTAACAACAACAATTG
CATTCATTTTATGTTTCAGGTTCAGGGGGAGGTGTGGGAGGTTTTTTCCAACTTTATTATACAAAGTTGG
CATTATAAAAAAGCATTGCTTATCAATTTGTTGCAACGAACAGGTCACTATCAGTCAAAATAAAATCATT
ATTTGGAGCTCCATGGTAGCGTTAACGCGGCCGCGATATCCCCTATAGTGAGTCGTATTACATGGTCATA
GCTGTTTCCTGGCAGCTCTGGCCCGTGTCTCAAAATCTCTGATGTTACATTGCACAAGATAAAAATATAT
CATCATGAACAATAAAACTGTCTGCTTACATAAACAGTAATACAAGGGGTGTTATGAGCCATATTCAACG
GGAAACGTCGAGGCCGCGATTAAATTCCAACATGGATGCTGATTTATATGGGTATAAATGGGCTCGCGAT
AATGTCGGGCAATCAGGTGCGACAATCTATCGCTTGTATGGGAAGCCCGATGCGCCAGAGTTGTTTCTGA
AACATGGCAAAGGTAGCGTTGCCAATGATGTTACAGATGAGATGGTCAGACTAAACTGGCTGACGGAATT
TATGCCTCTTCCGACCATCAAGCATTTTATCCGTACTCCTGATGATGCATGGTTACTCACCACTGCGATC
CCCGGAAAAACAGCATTCCAGGTATTAGAAGAATATCCTGATTCAGGTGAAAATATTGTTGATGCGCTGG
CAGTGTTCCTGCGCCGGTTGCATTCGATTCCTGTTTGTAATTGTCCTTTTAACAGCGATCGCGTATTTCG
TCTCGCTCAGGCGCAATCACGAATGAATAACGGTTTGGTTGATGCGAGTGATTTTGATGACGAGCGTAAT
GGCTGGCCTGTTGAACAAGTCTGGAAAGAAATGCATAAACTTTTGCCATTCTCACCGGATTCAGTCGTCA
CTCATGGTGATTTCTCACTTGATAACCTTATTTTTGACGAGGGGAAATTAATAGGTTGTATTGATGTTGG
ACGAGTCGGAATCGCAGACCGATACCAGGATCTTGCCATCCTATGGAACTGCCTCGGTGAGTTTTCTCCT
TCATTACAGAAACGGCTTTTTCAAAAATATGGTATTGATAATCCTGATATGAATAAATTGCAGTTTCATT
TGATGCTCGATGAGTTTTTCTAATCAGAATTGGTTAATTGGTTGTAACACTGGCAGAGCATTACGCTGAC
TTGACGGGACGGCGCAAGCTCATGACCAAAATCCCTTAACGTGAGTTACGCGTCGTTCCACTGAGCGTCA
GACCCCGTAGAAAAGATCAAAGGATCTTCTTGAGATCCTTTTTTTCTGCGCGTAATCTGCTGCTTGCAAA
CAAAAAAACCACCGCTACCAGCGGTGGTTTGTTTGCCGGATCAAGAGCTACCAACTCTTTTTCCGAAGGT
AACTGGCTTCAGCAGAGCGCAGATACCAAATACTGTTCTTCTAGTGTAGCCGTAGTTAGGCCACCACTTC
AAGAACTCTGTAGCACCGCCTACATACCTCGCTCTGCTAATCCTGTTACCAGTGGCTGCTGCCAGTGGCG
ATAAGTCGTGTCTTACCGGGTTGGACTCAAGACGATAGTTACCGGATAAGGCGCAGCGGTCGGGCTGAAC
GGGGGGTTCGTGCACACAGCCCAGCTTGGAGCGAACGACCTACACCGAACTGAGATACCTACAGCGTGAG
CTATGAGAAAGCGCCACGCTTCCCGAAGGGAGAAAGGCGGACAGGTATCCGGTAAGCGGCAGGGTCGGAA
CAGGAGAGCGCACGAGGGAGCTTCCAGGGGGAAACGCCTGGTATCTTTATAGTCCTGTCGGGTTTCGCCA
CCTCTGACTTGAGCGTCGATTTTTGTGATGCTCGTCAGGGGGGCGGAGCCTATGGAAAAACGCCAGCAAC
GCGGCCTTTTTACGGTTCCTGGCCTTTTGCTGGCCTTTTGCTCACATGTTCTTTCCTGCGTTATCCCCTG
ATTCTGTGGATAACCGTATTACCGCCTTTGAGTGAGCTGATACCGCTCGCCGCAGCCGAACGACCGAGCG
CAGCGAGTCAGTGAGCGAGGAAGCGGAAGAGCGCCCAATACGCAAACCGCCTCTCCCCGCGCGTTGGCCG
ATTCATTAATGCAGCTGGCACGACAGGTTTCCCGACTGGAAAGCGGGCAGTGAGCGCAACGCAATTAATA
CGCGTACCGCTAGCCAGGAAGAGTTTGTAGAAACGCAAAAAGGCCATCCGTCAGGATGGCCTTCTGCTTA
GTTTGATGCCTGGCAGTTTATGGCGGGCGTCCTGCCCGCCACCCTCCGGGCCGTTGCTTCACAACGTTCA
AATCCGCTCCCGGCGGATTTGTCCTACTCAGGAGAGCGTTCACCGACAAACAACAGATAAAACGAAAGGC
CCAGTCTTCCGACTGAGCCTTTCGTTTTATTTGATGCCTGGCAGTTCCCTACTCTCGCGTTAACGCTAGC
ATGGATGTTTTCCCAGTCACGACGTT
